Addgene plasmid #66839: mCherry-CRY2-iSH2
Purpose: Expression of a light-inducible PI3-kinase, generated by fusing the iSH2 domain of human p85α (residues 420–615) to mCherry-CRY2. Binds endogenous PI3-kinase p110α catalytic subunits constitutively.
Depositing lab: Pietro De Camilli. Depositing organization: Yale University. Publication: Optogenetic control of phosphoinositide metabolism. Idevall-Hagren O, Dickson EJ, Hille B, Toomre DK, De Camilli P. Proc Natl Acad Sci U S A. 2012 Aug 28;109(35):E2316-23. doi: 10.1073/pnas.1211305109. Epub 2012 Jul 30. PubMed 22847441.
Backbone
  Vector backbone: pmCherry-C1
  Backbone manufacturer: Clontech
  Vector type: Mammalian Expression
Growth in bacteria
  Bacterial resistance: Kanamycin, 50 μg/mL
  Growth temperature: 37°C
  Growth strain: DH5alpha
  Copy number: Unknown
Gene/Insert
  Gene/Insert name: iSH2 (alt name: inter-SH2)
  Species: H. sapiens (human)
  Promoter: CMV
  Tag / fusion protein: mCherry-CRY2 (N terminal on backbone)
  Cloning method: Restriction Enzyme; 5′ cloning site PvuI (unknown if destroyed); 3′ cloning site KpnI (unknown if destroyed)
  Sequencing primers: 5′ Unknown primer sequence
Terms and licenses: Academic/Nonprofit Terms; Industry Terms: Not Available to Industry
How to cite: mCherry-CRY2-iSH2 was a gift from Pietro De Camilli (Addgene plasmid # 66839 ; http://n2t.net/addgene:66839 ; RRID:Addgene_66839)
