[The description below was written by a language model from this plasmid's Addgene catalogue record and pLannotate feature annotations shown in this document.]
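Description:
mCherry-CRY2-iSH2 is a 6.8 kb mammalian expression plasmid built on the Clontech pmCherry-C1 backbone. It replicates in E. coli from a high-copy ColE1/pUC-type origin and also carries an f1 phage origin. Selection relies on a single NeoR/KanR (Tn5 aminoglycoside phosphotransferase) gene placed behind tandem bacterial (bla) and SV40 early promoters and followed by the HSV TK polyadenylation signal. This gene gives kanamycin resistance in bacteria and can give G418 resistance in transfected mammalian cells.

The payload is one open reading frame driven by the CMV immediate-early enhancer and promoter and terminated by the SV40 poly(A) signal. It encodes mCherry at the N terminus, then the photolyase homology region of Arabidopsis cryptochrome 2 (CRY2PHR), then the human inter-SH2 (iSH2) domain, inserted between PvuI and KpnI sites. The catalogue record describes the iSH2 segment as residues 420–615 of the PI3-kinase regulatory subunit p85α. The automated annotation instead labels this region as a fragment of the related subunit PIK3R3, most likely a homology-based match rather than a different insert. Short hits to SV40 large T antigen, ble and the bGH poly(A) signal appear to be backbone remnants or annotation artefacts.

The iSH2 domain constitutively binds endogenous p110α catalytic subunits. Blue light induces CRY2PHR to bind CIB1, so illumination can recruit the fusion and its bound kinase to wherever a CIB1-derived partner is anchored; that partner is supplied on a separate construct and is not part of this plasmid. This provides optogenetic control of PI3-kinase activity and phosphoinositide metabolism in living cells, and mCherry allows the fusion's relocalisation to be followed by fluorescence imaging.
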