Features (pLannotate 1.2.2; 16 found; start..end, strand, type, name):
     48..351     +  enhancer       CMV enhancer: human cytomegalovirus immediate early enhancer
    352..555     +  promoter       CMV promoter: human cytomegalovirus (CMV) immediate early promoter
    590..1297    +  CDS            mCherry: mCherry is a basic (constitutively fluorescent) red fluorescent protein published in 2004, derived from Discosoma sp.. It is reported to be a very rapidly-maturing monomer with low acid sensitivity.
   1343..2836    +  CDS            CRY2PHR: N-terminal photolyase homology region of Arabidopsis thaliana cryptochrome 2 binds to CIB1 upon exposure to blue light (Kennedy et al., 2010)
   2879..3466    +  CDS            PIK3R3 (fragment): P55G_HUMAN - Experimental evidence at protein level: Swiss-Prot protein existence level 1. Binds to activated (phosphorylated) protein-tyrosine kinases through its SH2 domain and regulates their kinase activity. During insulin stimulation, it also binds to IRS-1. From Homo sapiens (Human).
   3470..3495    +  misc_feature   MCS (fragment): multiple cloning site
   3507..3591    +  CDS            large T antigen (fragment): large T antigen from SV40 (simian virus 40)
   3614..3735    +  polyA_signal   SV40 poly(A) signal: SV40 polyadenylation signal
   3769..4197    -  rep_origin     f1 ori (sequence partly withheld): f1 bacteriophage origin of replication; arrow indicates direction of (+) strand synthesis
   4224..4328    +  promoter       AmpR promoter: bla
   4330..4687    +  promoter       SV40 promoter: SV40 enhancer and early promoter
   4722..5516    +  CDS            NeoR/KanR: aminoglycoside phosphotransferase from Tn5; aph(3')-II (or nptII); confers resistance to neomycin, kanamycin, and G418 (Geneticin®)
   5537..5689    +  CDS            ble (fragment): BLE_KLEPN - Experimental evidence at protein level: Swiss-Prot protein existence level 1. Binding protein with a strong affinity to the bleomycin family of antibiotics. Binds to CL990; an antimitotic-antibiotic compound. From Klebsiella pneumoniae.
   5748..5795    +  polyA_signal   HSV TK poly(A) signal: herpes simplex virus thymidine kinase polyadenylation signal (Cole and Stacy, 1985)
   5886..5902    -  polyA_signal   bGH poly(A) signal (fragment): bovine growth hormone polyadenylation signal
   6124..6712    +  rep_origin     ori: high-copy-number ColE1/pMB1/pBR322/pUC origin of replication
>Addgene plasmid #66839 | mCherry-CRY2-iSH2 | depositor full sequence | sequence record 116784 | mCherry-CRY2-iSH2
TAATCAATTACGGGGTCATTAGTTCATAGCCCATATATGGAGTTCCGCGTTACATAACTTACGGTAAATG
GCCCGCCTGGCTGACCGCCCAACGACCCCCGCCCATTGACGTCAATAATGACGTATGTTCCCATAGTAAC
GCCAATAGGGACTTTCCATTGACGTCAATGGGTGGAGTATTTACGGTAAACTGCCCACTTGGCAGTACAT
CAAGTGTATCATATGCCAAGTACGCCCCCTATTGACGTCAATGACGGTAAATGGCCCGCCTGGCATTATG
CCCAGTACATGACCTTATGGGACTTTCCTACTTGGCAGTACATCTACGTATTAGTCATCGCTATTACCAT
GGTGATGCGGTTTTGGCAGTACATCAATGGGCGTGGATAGCGGTTTGACTCACGGGGATTTCCAAGTCTC
CACCCCATTGACGTCAATGGGAGTTTGTTTTGGCACCAAAATCAACGGGACTTTCCAAAATGTCGTAACA
ACTCCGCCCCATTGACGCAAATGGGCGGTAGGCGTGTACGGTGGGAGGTCTATATAAGCAGAGCTGGTTT
AGTGAACCGTCAGATCCGCTAGCGCCACCATGGTGAGCAAGGGCGAGGAGGATAACATGGCCATCATCAA
GGAGTTCATGCGCTTCAAGGTGCACATGGAGGGCTCCGTGAACGGCCACGAGTTCGAGATCGAGGGCGAG
GGCGAGGGCCGCCCCTACGAGGGCACCCAGACCGCCAAGCTGAAGGTGACCAAGGGTGGCCCCCTGCCCT
TCGCCTGGGACATCCTGTCCCCTCAGTTCATGTACGGCTCCAAGGCCTACGTGAAGCACCCCGCCGACAT
CCCCGACTACTTGAAGCTGTCCTTCCCCGAGGGCTTCAAGTGGGAGCGCGTGATGAACTTCGAGGACGGC
GGCGTGGTGACCGTGACCCAGGACTCCTCCCTGCAGGACGGCGAGTTCATCTACAAGGTGAAGCTGCGCG
GCACCAACTTCCCCTCCGACGGCCCCGTAATGCAGAAGAAGACCATGGGCTGGGAGGCCTCCTCCGAGCG
GATGTACCCCGAGGACGGCGCCCTGAAGGGCGAGATCAAGCAGAGGCTGAAGCTGAAGGACGGCGGCCAC
TACGACGCTGAGGTCAAGACCACCTACAAGGCCAAGAAGCCCGTGCAGCTGCCCGGCGCCTACAACGTCA
ACATCAAGTTGGACATCACCTCCCACAACGAGGACTACACCATCGTGGAACAGTACGAACGCGCCGAGGG
CCGCCACTCCACCGGCGGCATGGACGAGCTGTACAAGAGATCTCGAAGCGCGGCCGCGGGAGCAGGAGGA
GCAGCTCGAGCTATGAAGATGGACAAAAAGACTATAGTTTGGTTTAGAAGAGACCTAAGGATTGAGGATA
ATCCTGCATTAGCAGCAGCTGCTCACGAAGGATCTGTTTTTCCTGTCTTCATTTGGTGTCCTGAAGAAGA
AGGACAGTTTTATCCTGGAAGAGCTTCAAGATGGTGGATGAAACAATCACTTGCTCACTTATCTCAATCC
TTGAAGGCTCTTGGATCTGACCTCACTTTAATCAAAACCCACAACACGATTTCAGCGATCTTGGATTGTA
TCCGCGTTACCGGTGCTACAAAAGTCGTCTTTAACCACCTCTATGATCCTGTTTCGTTAGTTCGGGACCA
TACCGTAAAGGAGAAGCTGGTGGAACGTGGGATCTCTGTGCAAAGCTACAATGGAGATCTATTGTATGAA
CCGTGGGAGATATACTGCGAAAAGGGCAAACCTTTTACGAGTTTCAATTCTTACTGGAAGAAATGCTTAG
ATATGTCGATTGAATCCGTTATGCTTCCTCCTCCTTGGCGGTTGATGCCAATAACTGCAGCGGCTGAAGC
GATTTGGGCGTGTTCGATTGAAGAACTAGGGCTGGAGAATGAGGCCGAGAAACCGAGCAATGCGTTGTTA
ACTAGAGCTTGGTCTCCAGGATGGAGCAATGCTGATAAGTTACTAAATGAGTTCATCGAGAAGCAGTTGA
TAGATTATGCAAAGAACAGCAAGAAAGTTGTTGGGAATTCTACTTCACTACTTTCTCCGTATCTCCATTT
CGGGGAAATAAGCGTCAGACACGTTTTCCAGTGTGCCCGGATGAAACAAATTATATGGGCAAGAGATAAG
AACAGTGAAGGAGAAGAAAGTGCAGATCTTTTTCTTAGGGGAATCGGTTTAAGAGAGTATTCTCGGTATA
TATGTTTCAACTTCCCGTTTACTCACGAGCAATCGTTGTTGAGTCATCTTCGGTTTTTCCCTTGGGATGC
TGATGTTGATAAGTTCAAGGCCTGGAGACAAGGCAGGACCGGTTATCCGTTGGTGGATGCCGGAATGAGA
GAGCTTTGGGCTACCGGATGGATGCATAACAGAATAAGAGTGATTGTTTCAAGCTTTGCTGTGAAGTTTC
TTCTCCTTCCATGGAAATGGGGAATGAAGTATTTCTGGGATACACTTTTGGATGCTGATTTGGAATGTGA
CATCCTTGGCTGGCAGTATATCTCTGGGAGTATCCCCGATGGCCACGAGCTTGATCGCTTGGACAATCCC
GCGTTACAAGGCGCCAAATATGACCCAGAAGGTGAGTACATAAGGCAATGGCTTCCCGAGCTTGCGAGAT
TGCCAACTGAATGGATCCATCATCCATGGGACGCTCCTTTAACCGTACTCAAAGCTTCTGGTGTGGAACT
CGGAACAAACTATGCGAAACCCATTGTAGACATCGACACAGCTCGTGAGCTACTAGCTAAAGCTATTTCA
AGAACCCGTGAAGCACAGATCATGATCGGAGCAGCAGCTCGAGGCGCAGCAGCGGGAGCAGGAGGAGCAG
GTCGATCGCTGGATGTGAAGTTGCTCTACCCAGTGTCTAAATACCAGCAGGATCAAGTTGTCAAAGAAGA
TAATATTGAAGCTGTAGGGAAAAAATTACATGAATATAATACTCAATTTCAAGAAAAAAGTCGGGAATAT
GATAGATTATATGAGGAATACACTCGTACTTCCCAGGAAATACAGATGAAAAGAACAGCTATCGAAGCAT
TTAATGAAACCATAAAAATATTCGAAGAGCAGTGCCAAACCCAGGAGCGGTACAGCAAAGAATACATAGA
GAAGTTTAAACGCGAAGGCAACGAGAAGGAAATTCAAAGGATAATGCATAATCACGATAAGCTGAAGTCT
CGGATCAGCGAGATCATCGACAGCAGGAGGAGACTGGAGGAAGACTTGAAGAAGCAGGCAGCCGAGTATC
GCGAGATCGACAAGCGCATGAATAGCATTAAGCCGGACCTCATTCAGCTGAGAAAGACAAGAGATCAATA
CTTGATGTGGCTGACGCAGAAAGGGGTCCGGCAGAAGAAGCTGAACGAATGGTTGGGAAACGAAAACACA
GAAGACCAATACTCACTGGTAGAAGATGATGAGGATTGAGGTACCGCGGGCCCGGGATCCACCGGATCTA
GATAACTGATCATAATCAGCCATACCACATTTGTAGAGGTTTTACTTGCTTTAAAAAACCTCCCACACCT
CCCCCTGAACCTGAAACATAAAATGAATGCAATTGTTGTTGTTAACTTGTTTATTGCAGCTTATAATGGT
TACAAATAAAGCAATAGCATCACAAATTTCACAAATAAAGCATTTTTTTCACTGCATTCTAGTTGTGGTT
TGTCCAAACTCATCAATGTATCTTAACGCGTAAATTGTAAGCGTTAATATTTTGTTAAAATTCGCGTTAA
ATTTTTGTTAAATCAGCTCATTTTTTAACCAATAGGCCGAAATCGGCAAAATCCCTTATAAATCAAAAGA
ATAGACCGAGATAGGGT
[37 nt withheld, positions 3868-3904]
AAAGAACGTGGACTCCAACGTCAAAGG
[49 nt withheld, positions 3932-3980]
T
[91 nt withheld, positions 3982-4072]
G
[124 nt withheld, positions 4074-4197]
CAGGTGGCACTTTTCGGGGAAATGTGCGCGGAACCCCTATTTGTTTATTTTTCTAAATACATTCAAATAT
GTATCCGCTCATGAGACAATAACCCTGATAAATGCTTCAATAATATTGAAAAAGGAAGAGTCCTGAGGCG
GAAAGAACCAGCTGTGGAATGTGTGTCAGTTAGGGTGTGGAAAGTCCCCAGGCTCCCCAGCAGGCAGAAG
TATGCAAAGCATGCATCTCAATTAGTCAGCAACCAGGTGTGGAAAGTCCCCAGGCTCCCCAGCAGGCAGA
AGTATGCAAAGCATGCATCTCAATTAGTCAGCAACCATAGTCCCGCCCCTAACTCCGCCCATCCCGCCCC
TAACTCCGCCCAGTTCCGCCCATTCTCCGCCCCATGGCTGACTAATTTTTTTTATTTATGCAGAGGCCGA
GGCCGCCTCGGCCTCTGAGCTATTCCAGAAGTAGTGAGGAGGCTTTTTTGGAGGCCTAGGCTTTTGCAAA
GATCGATCAAGAGACAGGATGAGGATCGTTTCGCATGATTGAACAAGATGGATTGCACGCAGGTTCTCCG
GCCGCTTGGGTGGAGAGGCTATTCGGCTATGACTGGGCACAACAGACAATCGGCTGCTCTGATGCCGCCG
TGTTCCGGCTGTCAGCGCAGGGGCGCCCGGTTCTTTTTGTCAAGACCGACCTGTCCGGTGCCCTGAATGA
ACTGCAAGACGAGGCAGCGCGGCTATCGTGGCTGGCCACGACGGGCGTTCCTTGCGCAGCTGTGCTCGAC
GTTGTCACTGAAGCGGGAAGGGACTGGCTGCTATTGGGCGAAGTGCCGGGGCAGGATCTCCTGTCATCTC
ACCTTGCTCCTGCCGAGAAAGTATCCATCATGGCTGATGCAATGCGGCGGCTGCATACGCTTGATCCGGC
TACCTGCCCATTCGACCACCAAGCGAAACATCGCATCGAGCGAGCACGTACTCGGATGGAAGCCGGTCTT
GTCGATCAGGATGATCTGGACGAAGAGCATCAGGGGCTCGCGCCAGCCGAACTGTTCGCCAGGCTCAAGG
CGAGCATGCCCGACGGCGAGGATCTCGTCGTGACCCATGGCGATGCCTGCTTGCCGAATATCATGGTGGA
AAATGGCCGCTTTTCTGGATTCATCGACTGTGGCCGGCTGGGTGTGGCGGACCGCTATCAGGACATAGCG
TTGGCTACCCGTGATATTGCTGAAGAGCTTGGCGGCGAATGGGCTGACCGCTTCCTCGTGCTTTACGGTA
TCGCCGCTCCCGATTCGCAGCGCATCGCCTTCTATCGCCTTCTTGACGAGTTCTTCTGAGCGGGACTCTG
GGGTTCGAAATGACCGACCAAGCGACGCCCAACCTGCCATCACGAGATTTCGATTCCACCGCCGCCTTCT
ATGAAAGGTTGGGCTTCGGAATCGTTTTCCGGGACGCCGGCTGGATGATCCTCCAGCGCGGGGATCTCAT
GCTGGAGTTCTTCGCCCACCCTAGGGGGAGGCTAACTGAAACACGGAAGGAGACAATACCGGAAGGAACC
CGCGCTATGACGGCAATAAAAAGACAGAATAAAACGCACGGTGTTGGGTCGTTTGTTCATAAACGCGGGG
TTCGGTCCCAGGGCTGGCACTCTGTCGATACCCCACCGAGACCCCATTGGGGCCAATACGCCCGCGTTTC
TTCCTTTTCCCCACCCCACCCCCCAAGTTCGGGTGAAGGCCCAGGGCTCGCAGCCAACGTCGGGGCGGCA
GGCCCTGCCATAGCCTCAGGTTACTCATATATACTTTAGATTGATTTAAAACTTCATTTTTAATTTAAAA
GGATCTAGGTGAAGATCCTTTTTGATAATCTCATGACCAAAATCCCTTAACGTGAGTTTTCGTTCCACTG
AGCGTCAGACCCCGTAGAAAAGATCAAAGGATCTTCTTGAGATCCTTTTTTTCTGCGCGTAATCTGCTGC
TTGCAAACAAAAAAACCACCGCTACCAGCGGTGGTTTGTTTGCCGGATCAAGAGCTACCAACTCTTTTTC
CGAAGGTAACTGGCTTCAGCAGAGCGCAGATACCAAATACTGTCCTTCTAGTGTAGCCGTAGTTAGGCCA
CCACTTCAAGAACTCTGTAGCACCGCCTACATACCTCGCTCTGCTAATCCTGTTACCAGTGGCTGCTGCC
AGTGGCGATAAGTCGTGTCTTACCGGGTTGGACTCAAGACGATAGTTACCGGATAAGGCGCAGCGGTCGG
GCTGAACGGGGGGTTCGTGCACACAGCCCAGCTTGGAGCGAACGACCTACACCGAACTGAGATACCTACA
GCGTGAGCTATGAGAAAGCGCCACGCTTCCCGAAGGGAGAAAGGCGGACAGGTATCCGGTAAGCGGCAGG
GTCGGAACAGGAGAGCGCACGAGGGAGCTTCCAGGGGGAAACGCCTGGTATCTTTATAGTCCTGTCGGGT
TTCGCCACCTCTGACTTGAGCGTCGATTTTTGTGATGCTCGTCAGGGGGGCGGAGCCTATGGAAAAACGC
CAGCAACGCGGCCTTTTTACGGTTCCTGGCCTTTTGCTGGCCTTTTGCTCACATGTTCTTTCCTGCGTTA
TCCCCTGATTCTGTGGATAACCGTATTACCGCCATGCAT
