>Addgene plasmid #66839 | mCherry-CRY2-iSH2 | addgene partial sequence | sequence record 116790 | mCherry-F 5'-ccccgtaatgcagaagaaga-3'
GTACCCCGAGGACGGCGCCCTGAAGGGCGAGATCAAGCAGAGGCTGAAGCTGAAGGACGGCGGCCACTAC
GACGCTGAGGTCAAGACCACCTACAAGGCCAAGAAGCCCGTGCAGCTGCCCGGCGCCTACAACGTCAACA
TCAAGTTGGACATCACCTCCCACAACGAGGACTACACCATCGTGGAACAGTACGAACGCGCCGAGGGCCG
CCACTCCACCGGCGGCATGGACGAGCTGTACAAGAGATCTCGAAGCGCGGCCGCGGGAGCAGGAGGAGCA
GCTCGAGCTATGAAGATGGACAAAAAGACTATAGTTTGGTTTAGAAGAGACCTAAGGATTGAGGATAATC
CTGCATTAGCAGCAGCTGCTCACGAAGGATCTGTTTTTCCTGTCTTCATTTGGTGTCCTGAAGAAGAAGG
ACAGTTTTATCCTGGAAGAGCTTCAAGATGGTGGATGAAACAATCACTTGCTCACTTATCTCAATCCTTG
AAGGCTCTTGGATCTGACCTCACTTTAATCAAAACCCACAACACGATTTCAGCGATCTTGGATTGTATCC
GCGTTACCGGTGCTACAAAAGTCGTCTTTAACCACCTCTATGATCCTGTTTCGTTAGTTCGGGACCATAC
CGTAAAGGAGAAGCTGGTGGAACGTGGGATCTCTGTGCAAAGCTACAATGGAGATCTATTGTATGAACCG
TGGGAGATATACTGCGAAAAGGGCAAACCTTTTACGAGTTTCAATTCTTACTGGAAGAAATGCTTAGATA
TGTCGATTGAATCCGTTATGCTTCCTCCTCCTTGGCGGTTGATGCCAATAACTGCAGCGGCTGAAGCGAT
TTGGGCGTGTTCGATTGAAGAACTAGGGCTGGAGAATGAGGCCGAGAAACCGAGCAATGCGTTGTTAACT
AGAGCTTGGTCTCCAGGATGGAGCAATGCTGATAAGTTACTAAATGAGTTCATCGAGAAGCAGTTGATAG
ATT
