>Addgene plasmid #66839 | mCherry-CRY2-iSH2 | addgene partial sequence | sequence record 116791 | hSMAD1-F2 5'-TGAGTTTGGACAAACCACAAC-3'
TTTATTTGTGAAATTTGTGATGCTATTGCTTTATTTGTAACCATTATAAGCTGCAATAAACAAGTTAACA
ACAACAATTGCATTCATTTTATGTTTCAGGTTCAGGGGGAGGTGTGGGAGGTTTTTTAAAGCAAGTAAAA
CCTCTACAAATGTGGTATGGCTGATTATGATCAGTTATCTAGATCCGGTGGATCCCGGGCCCGCGGTACC
TCAATCCTCATCATCTTCTACCAGTGAGTATTGGTCTTCTGTGTTTTCGTTTCCCAACCATTCGTTCAGC
TTCTTCTGCCGGACCCCTTTCTGCGTCAGCCACATCAAGTATTGATCTCTTGTCTTTCTCAGCTGAATGA
GGTCCGGCTTAATGCTATTCATGCGCTTGTCGATCTCGCGATACTCGGCTGCCTGCTTCTTCAAGTCTTC
CTCCAGTCTCCTCCTGCTGTCGATGATCTCGCTGATCCGAGACTTCAGCTTATCGTGATTATGCATTATC
CTTTGAATTTCCTTCTCGTTGCCTTCGCGTTTAAACTTCTCTATGTATTCTTTGCTGTACCGCTCCTGGG
TTTGGCACTGCTCTTCGAATATTTTTATGGTTTCATTAAATGCTTCGATAGCTGTTCTTTTCATCTGTAT
TTCCTGGGAAGTACGAGTGTATTCCTCATATAATCTATCATATTCCCGACTTTTTTCTTGAAATTGAGTA
TTATATTCATGTAATTTTTTCCCTACAGCTTCAATATTATCTTCTTTGACAACTTGATCCTGCTGGTATT
TAGACACTGGGTAGAGCAACTTCACATCCAGCGATCGACCTGCTCCTCCTGCTCCCGCTGCTGCGCCTCG
AGCTGCTGCTCCGATCATGATCTGTGCTTCACGGGTTCTTGAAATAGCTTTAGCTAGTAGCTCACGAGCT
GTGTCGATGTCTACAATGGGTTTCGCATAGTTTGTTCCGAGTTCCACACCAGAAGCTTTGAGTACGGTTA
AAG
